Addgene plasmid #211306: pBiT3.1-C_WRAP53:1-548
Purpose: Mammalian expression of full-length human WRAP53. C-terminal HiBiT tag.
Depositing lab: Cheryl Arrowsmith. Depositing organization: University of Toronto. Publication: A Target Class Ligandability Evaluation of WD40 Repeat-Containing Proteins. Ackloo S, Li F, Szewczyk M, Seitova A, Loppnau P, Zeng H, Xu J, Ahmad S, Arnautova YA, Baghaie AJ, Beldar S, Bolotokova A, Centrella PA, Chau I, Clark MA, Cuozzo JW, Dehghani-Tafti S, Disch JS, Dong A, Dumas A, Feng JA, Ghiabi P, Gibson E, Gilmer J, Goldman B, Green SR, Guie MA, Guilinger JP, Harms N, Herasymenko O, Houliston S, Hutchinson A, Kearnes S, Keefe AD, Kimani SW, Kramer T, Kutera M, Kwak HA, Lento C, Li Y, Liu J, Loup J, Machado RAC, Mulhern CJ, Perveen S, Righetto GL, Riley P, Shrestha S, Sigel EA, Silva M, Sintchak MD, Slakman BL, Taylor RD, Thompson J, Torng W, Underkoffler C, von Rechenberg M, Walsh RT, Watson I, Wilson DJ, Wolf E, Yadav M, Yazdi AK, Zhang J, Zhang Y, Santhakumar V, Edwards AM, Barsyte-Lovejoy D, Schapira M, Brown PJ, Halabelian L, Arrowsmith CH. J Med Chem. 2025 Jan 23;68(2):1092-1112. doi: 10.1021/acs.jmedchem.4c02010. Epub 2024 Nov 4. PubMed 39495097.
Backbone
  Vector backbone: pBiT3.1-C
  Backbone manufacturer: Promega
  Vector type: Mammalian Expression
  Selectable markers: Neomycin (select with G418)
Growth in bacteria
  Bacterial resistance: Kanamycin, 50 μg/mL
  Growth temperature: 37°C
  Growth strain: DH5alpha
  Copy number: High Copy
Gene/Insert
  Gene/Insert name: WRAP53:M1-I548
  Species: H. sapiens (human)
  Insert size (bp): 1644
  Mutation: wild type
  Entrez Gene: WRAP53 (a.k.a. DKCB3, TCAB1, WDR79)
  Promoter: CMV
  Tag / fusion protein: GSSGGSSGVSGWRLFKKIS (C terminal on insert)
  Cloning method: Ligation Independent Cloning
  Sequencing primers: 5′ T7; 3′ TTGCTCAGCGGTGGCAGCAG
Resource information
  A portion of this plasmid was derived from a plasmid made by: Mammalian Gene Collection (BC002336.2)
Terms and licenses: Academic/Nonprofit Terms; Industry Terms: Not Available to Industry
Depositor comments: 5' Cloning Site: EcoR1 (not destroyed), 3' Cloning Site: Xho1 (not destroyed).
How to cite: pBiT3.1-C_WRAP53:1-548 was a gift from Cheryl Arrowsmith (Addgene plasmid # 211306 ; http://n2t.net/addgene:211306 ; RRID:Addgene_211306)
