[The description below was written by a language model from this plasmid's Addgene catalogue record and pLannotate feature annotations shown in this document.]
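Description:
pBiT3.1-C_WRAP53:1-548 is a mammalian expression plasmid built on Promega's pBiT3.1-C backbone, designed to produce full-length, wild-type human WRAP53 (also known as TCAB1 or WDR79; residues M1–I548) with a C-terminal HiBiT tag. The 1,644 bp coding sequence, derived from a Mammalian Gene Collection clone, was inserted by ligation-independent cloning between EcoRI and XhoI sites that remain intact. Transcription is driven by the CMV immediate-early enhancer and promoter, followed by a chimeric β-globin/immunoglobulin intron that generally improves mRNA processing and expression. An SV40 polyadenylation signal terminates the transcript. A T7 promoter sits just upstream of the insert and serves as a sequencing primer site. The tag is joined to WRAP53 through a flexible glycine-serine linker. HiBiT is a short peptide that complements the LgBiT fragment to reconstitute NanoLuc luciferase, allowing luminescent quantification of the tagged protein.

In bacteria the 5,972 nt plasmid replicates from a high-copy ColE1/pUC-type origin and is selected with kanamycin, with the neo (nptII) gene expressed from the bacterial EM7 promoter. The catalogue entry lists neomycin/G418 as the mammalian selectable marker. However, the feature table shows only the EM7 promoter and a loxP site immediately upstream of neo. It also annotates a separate blasticidin S deaminase cassette, driven by the SV40 early promoter with a synthetic poly(A) signal, which the catalogue fields do not mention. The small "SET1" and large T antigen fragments look like incidental annotation matches rather than functional elements. The associated publication evaluates the ligandability of WD40 repeat proteins, which suggests use in cell-based luminescent assays of WRAP53, though the record does not specify the assay.
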