Features (pLannotate 1.2.2; 17 found; start..end, strand, type, name):
     24..105     -  polyA_signal   SV40 poly(A) signal: SV40 polyadenylation signal
    128..211     -  CDS            large T antigen (fragment): large T antigen from SV40 (simian virus 40)
    276..641     +  enhancer       CMV enhancer: human cytomegalovirus immediate early enhancer
    643..842     +  promoter       CMV promoter: human cytomegalovirus (CMV) immediate early promoter
    981..1113    +  intron         chimeric intron: chimera between introns from human β-globin and immunoglobulin heavy chain genes
   1157..1175    +  promoter       T7 promoter: promoter for bacteriophage T7 RNA polymerase
   1243..2886    +  CDS            WRAP53: TCAB1_HUMAN - Also known as TCAB1 From Homo sapiens (Human).
   2982..3009    +  CDS            SET1 (fragment): solubility-enhancement tag derived from T7 phage gene 10B
   3035..3156    -  polyA_signal   SV40 poly(A) signal: SV40 polyadenylation signal
   3179..3247    -  CDS            large T antigen (fragment): large T antigen from SV40 (simian virus 40)
   3271..3304    +  protein_bind   loxP: Cre-mediated recombination occurs in the 8-bp core sequence (GCATACAT). Cre recombinase
   3314..3361    +  promoter       EM7 promoter: synthetic bacterial promoter&nbsp
   3393..4184    +  CDS            neo: KKA2_KLEPN - Also known as kan, nptII. Experimental evidence at protein level: Swiss-Prot protein existence level 1. Resistance to kanamycin, neomycin, paromomycin, ribostamycin, butirosin and gentamicin B. From Klebsiella pneumoniae.
   4345..4933    -  rep_origin     ori: high-copy-number ColE1/pMB1/pBR322/pUC origin of replication
   5059..5107    -  polyA_signal   poly(A) signal: synthetic polyadenylation signal
   5131..5529    -  CDS            BSD: blasticidin S deaminase; Aspergillus terreus BSD; confers resistance to blasticidin
   5560..5917    -  promoter       SV40 promoter: SV40 enhancer and early promoter
>Addgene plasmid #211306 | pBiT3.1-C_WRAP53:1-548 | addgene full sequence | sequence record 423453 | Addgene NGS Result
AAGACGCGTTAATTAAGACGTCGGCAGTGAAAAAAATGCTTTATTTGTGAAATTTGTGATGCTATTGCTT
TATTTGTAACCATTATAAGCTGCAATAAACAAGTTAACAACAACAATTGCATTCATTTTATGTTTCAGGT
TCAGGGGGAGGTGTGGGAGGTTTTTTAAAGCAAGTAAAACCTCTACAAATGTGGTATGGCTGATTATGAT
CCGCGGCCGCAATACGTCGACGTTATCAGCTGACTTCGTACGAGAGCCTAGGATTATGGCGCGCCACTAG
TTATTAATAGTAATCAATTACGGGGTCATTAGTTCATAGCCCATATATGGAGTTCCGCGTTACATAACTT
ACGGTAAATGGCCCGCCTGGCTGACCGCCCAACGACCCCCGCCCATTGACGTCAATAATGACGTATGTTC
CCATAGTAACGCCAATAGGGACTTTCCATTGACGTCAATGGGTGGAGTATTTACGGTAAACTGCCCACTT
GGCAGTACATCAAGTGTATCATATGCCAAGTCCGCCCCCTATTGACGTCAATGACGGTAAATGGCCCGCC
TGGCATTATGCCCAGTACATGACCTTACGGGACTTTCCTACTTGGCAGTACATCTACGTATTAGTCATCG
CTATTACCATGGTGATGCGGTTTTGGCAGTACACCAATGGGCGTGGATAGCGGTTTGACTCACGGGGATT
TCCAAGTCTCCACCCCATTGACGTCAATGGGAGTTTGTTTTGGCACCAAAATCAACGGGACTTTCCAAAA
TGTCGTAATAACCCCGCCCCGTTGACGCAAATGGGCGGTAGGCGTGTACGGTGGGAGGTCTATATAAGCA
GAGCTGGTTTAGTGAACCGTCAGATCACTAGAATCTTTATTGCGGTAGTTTATCACAGTTAAATTGCTAA
CGCAGTCAGTGCTTCTGACACAACAGTCTCGAACTTAAGCTGCAGAAGTTGGTCGTGAGGCACTGGGCAG
GTAAGTATCAAGGTTACAAGACAGGTTTAAGGAGACCAATAGAAACTGGGCTTGTCGAGACAGAGAAGAC
TCTTGCGTTTCTGATAGGCACCTATTGGTCTTACTGACATCCACTTTGCCTTTCTCTCCACAGGTGTCCA
CTCCCAGTTCAATTACAGCTCTTAAGGCTAGAGTATTAATACGACTCACTATAGGGGCGATCGCAACAAG
CTTCGGGAAGATCTGGAGCTAGCGGCGGGGGATCCGGTGGGAATTCGACACCATGAAGACTTTGGAGACT
CAACCGTTAGCTCCGGACTGCTGTCCTTCAGACCAGGACCCAGCTCCAGCCCATCCTTCTCCCCACGCTT
CCCCGATGAATAAAAATGCGGACTCTGAACTGATGCCACCGCCTCCCGAAAGGGGGGATCCGCCCCGGTT
GTCCCCAGATCCTGTGGCTGGCTCAGCTGTGTCCCAGGAGCTACGGGAGGGGGACCCAGTTTCTCTCTCC
ACTCCCCTGGAAACAGAGTTTGGTTCCCCTAGTGAGTTGAGTCCTCGAATCGAGGAGCAAGAACTTTCTG
AAAATACAAGCCTTCCTGCAGAAGAAGCAAACGGGAGCCTTTCTGAAGAAGAAGCGAACGGGCCAGAGTT
GGGGTCTGGAAAAGCCATGGAAGATACCTCTGGGGAACCCGCTGCAGAGGACGAGGGAGACACCGCTTGG
AACTACAGCTTCTCCCAGCTGCCTCGATTTCTCAGTGGTTCCTGGTCAGAGTTCAGCACCCAACCTGAGA
ACTTCTTGAAAGGCTGTAAGTGGGCTCCTGACGGTTCCTGCATCTTGACCAATAGTGCTGATAACATCTT
GCGAATTTATAACCTGCCCCCAGAGCTGTACCATGAGGGGGAGCAGGTGGAATATGCAGAAATGGTCCCT
GTCCTTCGAATGGTGGAAGGTGATACCATCTATGATTACTGCTGGTATTCTCTGATGTCCTCAGCCCAGC
CAGACACCTCCTACGTGGCCAGCAGCAGCCGGGAGAACCCGATTCATATCTGGGACGCATTCACTGGAGA
GCTCCGGGCTTCCTTTCGCGCCTACAACCACCTGGATGAGCTGACGGCAGCCCATTCGCTCTGCTTCTCC
CCGGATGGCTCCCAGCTCTTCTGTGGCTTCAACCGGACTGTGCGTGTTTTTTCCACGGCCCGGCCTGGCC
GAGACTGCGAGGTCCGAGCCACATTTGCAAAAAAGCAGGGCCAGAGCGGCATCATCTCCTGCATAGCCTT
CAGCCCAGCCCAGCCCCTCTATGCCTGTGGCTCCTACGGCCGCTCCCTGGGTCTGTATGCCTGGGATGAT
GGCTCCCCTCTCGCCTTGCTGGGAGGGCACCAAGGGGGCATCACCCACCTCTGCTTTCATCCCGATGGCA
ACCGCTTCTTCTCAGGAGCCCGCAAGGATGCTGAGCTCCTGTGCTGGGATCTCCGGCAGTCTGGTTACCC
ACTGTGGTCCCTGGGTCGAGAGGTGACCACCAATCAGCGCATCTACTTCGATCTGGACCCGACCGGGCAG
TTCCTAGTGAGTGGCAGCACGAGCGGGGCTGTCTCTGTGTGGGACACGGACGGGCCTGGCAATGATGGGA
AGCCGGAGCCCGTGTTGAGTTTTCTGCCCCAGAAGGACTGCACCAATGGCGTGAGCCTGCACCCTAGCCT
GCCTCTCCTGGCCACTGCCTCCGGTCAGCGTGTGTTTCCTGAGCCCACAGAGAGTGGGGACGAAGGAGAG
GAGCTGGGCCTTCCCTTGCTCTCCACGCGCCACGTCCACCTTGAATGTCGGCTTCAGCTCTGGTGGTGTG
GGGGGGCGCCAGACTCCAGCATCCCTGATGATCACCAGGGCGAGAAAGGGCAGGGAGGAACGGAGGGAGG
TGTGGGTGAGCTGATAGGCTCGAGCGGTGGGAGCTCCGGTGTGAGCGGCTGGCGGCTGTTCAAGAAGATT
AGCTAAGTTTAAACGGCCGCGACTCTAGACTGCAGGCATGCAAGCTGATTTGGCTGCTGCCACCGCTGAG
CAAGGCCGCTTCGAGCAGACATGATAAGATACATTGATGAGTTTGGACAAACCACAACTAGAATGCAGTG
AAAAAAATGCTTTATTTGTGAAATTTGTGATGCTATTGCTTTATTTGTAACCATTATAAGCTGCAATAAA
CAAGTTAACAACAACAATTGCATTCATTTTATGTTTCAGGTTCAGGGGGAGATGTGGGAGGTTTTTTTAA
GCAAGTAAAACCTCTACAAATGTGGTAAAATCTTAATTAAGACTTCTAATATAACTTCGTATAGCATACA
TTATACGAAGTTATGGTTCCACTGTTGACAATTAATCATCGGCATAGTATATCGGCATAGTATAATACGA
CAAGGTGAGGAACTAAACCCAGGAGGCAGATCATGATTGAACAAGATGGATTGCACGCAGGTTCTCCGGC
CGCTTGGGTGGAGAGGCTATTCGGCTATGACTGGGCACAACAGACAATCGGCTGCTCTGATGCCGCCGTG
TTCCGGCTGTCAGCGCAGGGGCGCCCGGTTCTTTTTGTCAAGACCGACCTGTCCGGTGCCCTGAATGAAC
TGCAGGACGAGGCAGCGCGGCTATCGTGGCTGGCCACGACGGGCGTTCCTTGCGCAGCTGTGCTCGACGT
TGTCACTGAAGCGGGAAGGGACTGGCTGCTATTGGGCGAAGTGCCGGGGCAGGATCTCCTGTCATCTCAC
CTTGCTCCTGCCGAGAAAGTATCCATCATGGCTGATGCAATGCGGCGGCTGCATACGCTTGATCCGGCTA
CCTGCCCATTCGACCACCAAGCGAAACATCGCATCGAGCGAGCACGTACTCGGATGGAAGCCGGTCTTGT
CGATCAGGATGATCTGGACGAAGAGCATCAGGGGCTCGCGCCAGCCGAACTGTTCGCCAGGCTCAAGGCG
CGCATGCCCGACGGCGAGGATCTCGTCGTGACCCATGGCGATGCCTGCTTGCCGAATATCATGGTGGAAA
ATGGCCGCTTTTCTGGATTCATCGACTGTGGCCGGCTGGGTGTGGCGGACCGCTATCAGGACATAGCGTT
GGCTACCCGTGATATTGCTGAAGAGCTTGGCGGCGAATGGGCTGACCGCTTCCTCGTGCTTTACGGTATC
GCCGCTCCCGATTCGCAGCGCATCGCCTTCTATCGCCTTCTTGACGAGTTCTTCTGATTCGAAATGACCG
ACCAAGCGACGCCCAACCGGTATCAGCTCACTCAAAGGCGGTAATACGGTTATCCACAGAATCAGGGGAT
AACGCAGGAAAGAACATGTGAGCAAAAGGCCAGCAAAAGGCCAGGAACCGTAAAAAGGCCGCGTTGCTGG
CGTTTTTCCATAGGCTCCGCCCCCCTGACGAGCATCACAAAAATCGACGCTCAAGTCAGAGGTGGCGAAA
CCCGACAGGACTATAAAGATACCAGGCGTTTCCCCCTGGAAGCTCCCTCGTGCGCTCTCCTGTTCCGACC
CTGCCGCTTACCGGATACCTGTCCGCCTTTCTCCCTTCGGGAAGCGTGGCGCTTTCTCATAGCTCACGCT
GTAGGTATCTCAGTTCGGTGTAGGTCGTTCGCTCCAAGCTGGGCTGTGTGCACGAACCCCCCGTTCAGCC
CGACCGCTGCGCCTTATCCGGTAACTATCGTCTTGAGTCCAACCCGGTAAGACACGACTTATCGCCACTG
GCAGCAGCCACTGGTAACAGGATTAGCAGAGCGAGGTATGTAGGCGGTGCTACAGAGTTCTTGAAGTGGT
GGCCTAACTACGGCTACACTAGAAGGACAGTATTTGGTATCTGCGCTCTGCTGAAGCCAGTTACCTTCGG
AAAAAGAGTTGGTAGCTCTTGATCCGGCAAACAAACCACCGCTGGTAGCGGTGGTTTTTTTGTTTGCAAG
CAGCAGATTACGCGCAGAAAAAAAGGATTTCAAGAAGATCCTTTGATCTTTTCTACGGGGTCTGACGCTC
AGTGGAACGAAAACTCACGTTAAGGGATTTTGGTCATGAGATTATCAAAAAGGATCTTCACCTAGATCCT
TTTATAGTCCGGAATCGTCACACAAAAAACCAACACACAGATGTAATGAAAATAAAGATATTTTATTGCG
GCCATCGTGATGGCTAGAGTTTAGCCCTCCCACACATAACCAGAGGGCAGCAATTCACGAATCCCAACTG
CCGTCGGCTGTCCATCACTGTCCTTCACTATGGCTTTGATCCCAGGATGCAGATCGAGAAGCACCTGTCG
GCACCGTCCGCAGGGGCTCAAGATGCCCCTGTTCTCATTTCCGATCGCGACGATACAAGTCAGGTTGCCA
GCTGCCGCAGCAGCAGCAGTGCCCAGCACCACGAGTTCTGCACAAGGTCCCCCAGTAAAATGATATACAT
TGACACCAGTGAAGATGCGGCCGTCGCTAGAGAGAGCTGCGCTGGCGACGCTGTAGTCTTCAGAGATGGG
GATGCTGTTGATTGTAGCCGTTGCTCTTTCAATGAGGGTGGATTCTTCTTGAGACAAAGGCTTGGCCATG
GTGGCGCTAGTGTCAGAAGAATCGAGCTTTTTGCAAAAGCCTAGGCCTCCAAAAAAGCCTCCTCACTACT
TCTGGAATAGCTCAGAGGCCGAGGCGGCCTCGGCCTCTGCATAAATAAAAAAAATTAGTCAGCCATGGGG
CGGAGAATGGGCGGAACTGGGCGGAGTTAGGGGCGGGATGGGCGGAGTTAGGGGCGGGACTATGGTTGCT
GACTAATTGAGATGCATGCTTTGCATACTTCTGCCTGCTGGGGAGCCTGGGGACTTTCCACACCTGGTTG
CTGACTAATTGAGATGCATGCTTTGCATACTTCTGCCTGCTGGGGAGCCTGGGGACTTTCCACACCCTAA
CTGACACACATTCCACAGCTGGTTCTTTCCGCCTCAGAAGGTACCTAACCAAGTTCCTCTTTCAGAGGTT
ATTTCAGGCCATGGTGCTGCGC
