>Addgene plasmid #211306 | pBiT3.1-C_WRAP53:1-548 | depositor partial sequence | sequence record 412090 | Insert sequence
ATGAAGACTTTGGAGACTCAACCGTTAGCTCCGGACTGCTGTCCTTCAGACCAGGACCCAGCTCCAGCCC
ATCCTTCTCCCCACGCTTCCCCGATGAATAAAAATGCGGACTCTGAACTGATGCCACCGCCTCCCGAAAG
GGGGGATCCGCCCCGGTTGTCCCCAGATCCTGTGGCTGGCTCAGCTGTGTCCCAGGAGCTACGGGAGGGG
GACCCAGTTTCTCTCTCCACTCCCCTGGAAACAGAGTTTGGTTCCCCTAGTGAGTTGAGTCCTCGAATCG
AGGAGCAAGAACTTTCTGAAAATACAAGCCTTCCTGCAGAAGAAGCAAACGGGAGCCTTTCTGAAGAAGA
AGCGAACGGGCCAGAGTTGGGGTCTGGAAAAGCCATGGAAGATACCTCTGGGGAACCCGCTGCAGAGGAC
GAGGGAGACACCGCTTGGAACTACAGCTTCTCCCAGCTGCCTCGATTTCTCAGTGGTTCCTGGTCAGAGT
TCAGCACCCAACCTGAGAACTTCTTGAAAGGCTGTAAGTGGGCTCCTGACGGTTCCTGCATCTTGACCAA
TAGTGCTGATAACATCTTGCGAATTTATAACCTGCCCCCAGAGCTGTACCATGAGGGGGAGCAGGTGGAA
TATGCAGAAATGGTCCCTGTCCTTCGAATGGTGGAAGGTGATACCATCTATGATTACTGCTGGTATTCTC
TGATGTCCTCAGCCCAGCCAGACACCTCCTACGTGGCCAGCAGCAGCCGGGAGAACCCGATTCATATCTG
GGACGCATTCACTGGAGAGCTCCGGGCTTCCTTTCGCGCCTACAACCACCTGGATGAGCTGACGGCAGCC
CATTCGCTCTGCTTCTCCCCGGATGGCTCCCAGCTCTTCTGTGGCTTCAACCGGACTGTGCGTGTTTTTT
CCACGGCCCGGCCTGGCCGAGACTGCGAGGTCCGAGCCACATTTGCAAAAAAGCAGGGCCAGAGCGGCAT
CATCTCCTGCATAGCCTTCAGCCCAGCCCAGCCCCTCTATGCCTGTGGCTCCTACGGCCGCTCCCTGGGT
CTGTATGCCTGGGATGATGGCTCCCCTCTCGCCTTGCTGGGAGGGCACCAAGGGGGCATCACCCACCTCT
GCTTTCATCCCGATGGCAACCGCTTCTTCTCAGGAGCCCGCAAGGATGCTGAGCTCCTGTGCTGGGATCT
CCGGCAGTCTGGTTACCCACTGTGGTCCCTGGGTCGAGAGGTGACCACCAATCAGCGCATCTACTTCGAT
CTGGACCCGACCGGGCAGTTCCTAGTGAGTGGCAGCACGAGCGGGGCTGTCTCTGTGTGGGACACGGACG
GGCCTGGCAATGATGGGAAGCCGGAGCCCGTGTTGAGTTTTCTGCCCCAGAAGGACTGCACCAATGGCGT
GAGCCTGCACCCTAGCCTGCCTCTCCTGGCCACTGCCTCCGGTCAGCGTGTGTTTCCTGAGCCCACAGAG
AGTGGGGACGAAGGAGAGGAGCTGGGCCTTCCCTTGCTCTCCACGCGCCACGTCCACCTTGAATGTCGGC
TTCAGCTCTGGTGGTGTGGGGGGGCGCCAGACTCCAGCATCCCTGATGATCACCAGGGCGAGAAAGGGCA
GGGAGGAACGGAGGGAGGTGTGGGTGAGCTGATA
